>Addgene plasmid #124163 | NG-ABEmax | depositor full sequence | sequence record 236340 | NG-ABEmax sequence 8811 bps
ATATGCCAAGTACGCCCCCTATTGACGTCAATGACGGTAAATGGCCCGCCTGGCATTATGCCCAGTACAT
GACCTTATGGGACTTTCCTACTTGGCAGTACATCTACGTATTAGTCATCGCTATTACCATGGTGATGCGG
TTTTGGCAGTACATCAATGGGCGTGGATAGCGGTTTGACTCACGGGGATTTCCAAGTCTCCACCCCATTG
ACGTCAATGGGAGTTTGTTTTGGCACCAAAATCAACGGGACTTTCCAAAATGTCGTAACAACTCCGCCCC
ATTGACGCAAATGGGCGGTAGGCGTGTACGGTGGGAGGTCTATATAAGCAGAGCTGGTTTAGTGAACCGT
CAGATCCGCTAGAGATCCGCGGCCGCTAATACGACTCACTATAGGGAGAGCCGCCACCATGAAACGGACA
GCCGACGGAAGCGAGTTCGAGTCACCAAAGAAGAAGCGGAAAGTCTCTGAAGTCGAGTTTAGCCACGAGT
ATTGGATGAGGCACGCACTGACCCTGGCAAAGCGAGCATGGGATGAAAGAGAAGTCCCCGTGGGCGCCGT
GCTGGTGCACAACAATAGAGTGATCGGAGAGGGATGGAACAGGCCAATCGGCCGCCACGACCCTACCGCA
CACGCAGAGATCATGGCACTGAGGCAGGGAGGCCTGGTCATGCAGAATTACCGCCTGATCGATGCCACCC
TGTATGTGACACTGGAGCCATGCGTGATGTGCGCAGGAGCAATGATCCACAGCAGGATCGGAAGAGTGGT
GTTCGGAGCACGGGACGCCAAGACCGGCGCAGCAGGCTCCCTGATGGATGTGCTGCACCACCCCGGCATG
AACCACCGGGTGGAGATCACAGAGGGAATCCTGGCAGACGAGTGCGCCGCCCTGCTGAGCGATTTCTTTA
GAATGCGGAGACAGGAGATCAAGGCCCAGAAGAAGGCACAGAGCTCCACCGACTCTGGAGGATCTAGCGG
AGGATCCTCTGGAAGCGAGACACCAGGCACAAGCGAGTCCGCCACACCAGAGAGCTCCGGCGGCTCCTCC
GGAGGATCCTCTGAGGTGGAGTTTTCCCACGAGTACTGGATGAGACATGCCCTGACCCTGGCCAAGAGGG
CACGCGATGAGAGGGAGGTGCCTGTGGGAGCCGTGCTGGTGCTGAACAATAGAGTGATCGGCGAGGGCTG
GAACAGAGCCATCGGCCTGCACGACCCAACAGCCCATGCCGAAATTATGGCCCTGAGACAGGGCGGCCTG
GTCATGCAGAACTACAGACTGATTGACGCCACCCTGTACGTGACATTCGAGCCTTGCGTGATGTGCGCCG
GCGCCATGATCCACTCTAGGATCGGCCGCGTGGTGTTTGGCGTGAGGAACGCAAAAACCGGCGCCGCAGG
CTCCCTGATGGACGTGCTGCACTACCCCGGCATGAATCACCGCGTCGAAATTACCGAGGGAATCCTGGCA
GATGAATGTGCCGCCCTGCTGTGCTATTTCTTTCGGATGCCTAGACAGGTGTTCAATGCTCAGAAGAAGG
CCCAGAGCTCCACCGACTCCGGAGGATCTAGCGGAGGCTCCTCTGGCTCTGAGACACCTGGCACAAGCGA
GAGCGCAACACCTGAAAGCAGCGGGGGCAGCAGCGGGGGGTCAGACAAGAAGTACAGCATCGGCCTGGCC
ATCGGCACCAACTCTGTGGGCTGGGCCGTGATCACCGACGAGTACAAGGTGCCCAGCAAGAAATTCAAGG
TGCTGGGCAACACCGACCGGCACAGCATCAAGAAGAACCTGATCGGAGCCCTGCTGTTCGACAGCGGCGA
AACAGCCGAGGCCACCCGGCTGAAGAGAACCGCCAGAAGAAGATACACCAGACGGAAGAACCGGATCTGC
TATCTGCAAGAGATCTTCAGCAACGAGATGGCCAAGGTGGACGACAGCTTCTTCCACAGACTGGAAGAGT
CCTTCCTGGTGGAAGAGGATAAGAAGCACGAGCGGCACCCCATCTTCGGCAACATCGTGGACGAGGTGGC
CTACCACGAGAAGTACCCCACCATCTACCACCTGAGAAAGAAACTGGTGGACAGCACCGACAAGGCCGAC
CTGCGGCTGATCTATCTGGCCCTGGCCCACATGATCAAGTTCCGGGGCCACTTCCTGATCGAGGGCGACC
TGAACCCCGACAACAGCGACGTGGACAAGCTGTTCATCCAGCTGGTGCAGACCTACAACCAGCTGTTCGA
GGAAAACCCCATCAACGCCAGCGGCGTGGACGCCAAGGCCATCCTGTCTGCCAGACTGAGCAAGAGCAGA
CGGCTGGAAAATCTGATCGCCCAGCTGCCCGGCGAGAAGAAGAATGGCCTGTTCGGAAACCTGATTGCCC
TGAGCCTGGGCCTGACCCCCAACTTCAAGAGCAACTTCGACCTGGCCGAGGATGCCAAACTGCAGCTGAG
CAAGGACACCTACGACGACGACCTGGACAACCTGCTGGCCCAGATCGGCGACCAGTACGCCGACCTGTTT
CTGGCCGCCAAGAACCTGTCCGACGCCATCCTGCTGAGCGACATCCTGAGAGTGAACACCGAGATCACCA
AGGCCCCCCTGAGCGCCTCTATGATCAAGAGATACGACGAGCACCACCAGGACCTGACCCTGCTGAAAGC
TCTCGTGCGGCAGCAGCTGCCTGAGAAGTACAAAGAGATTTTCTTCGACCAGAGCAAGAACGGCTACGCC
GGCTACATTGACGGCGGAGCCAGCCAGGAAGAGTTCTACAAGTTCATCAAGCCCATCCTGGAAAAGATGG
ACGGCACCGAGGAACTGCTCGTGAAGCTGAACAGAGAGGACCTGCTGCGGAAGCAGCGGACCTTCGACAA
CGGCAGCATCCCCCACCAGATCCACCTGGGAGAGCTGCACGCCATTCTGCGGCGGCAGGAAGATTTTTAC
CCATTCCTGAAGGACAACCGGGAAAAGATCGAGAAGATCCTGACCTTCCGCATCCCCTACTACGTGGGCC
CTCTGGCCAGGGGAAACAGCAGATTCGCCTGGATGACCAGAAAGAGCGAGGAAACCATCACCCCCTGGAA
CTTCGAGGAAGTGGTGGACAAGGGCGCTTCCGCCCAGAGCTTCATCGAGCGGATGACCAACTTCGATAAG
AACCTGCCCAACGAGAAGGTGCTGCCCAAGCACAGCCTGCTGTACGAGTACTTCACCGTGTATAACGAGC
TGACCAAAGTGAAATACGTGACCGAGGGAATGAGAAAGCCCGCCTTCCTGAGCGGCGAGCAGAAAAAGGC
CATCGTGGACCTGCTGTTCAAGACCAACCGGAAAGTGACCGTGAAGCAGCTGAAAGAGGACTACTTCAAG
AAAATCGAGTGCTTCGACTCCGTGGAAATCTCCGGCGTGGAAGATCGGTTCAACGCCTCCCTGGGCACAT
ACCACGATCTGCTGAAAATTATCAAGGACAAGGACTTCCTGGACAATGAGGAAAACGAGGACATTCTGGA
AGATATCGTGCTGACCCTGACACTGTTTGAGGACAGAGAGATGATCGAGGAACGGCTGAAAACCTATGCC
CACCTGTTCGACGACAAAGTGATGAAGCAGCTGAAGCGGCGGAGATACACCGGCTGGGGCAGGCTGAGCC
GGAAGCTGATCAACGGCATCCGGGACAAGCAGTCCGGCAAGACAATCCTGGATTTCCTGAAGTCCGACGG
CTTCGCCAACAGAAACTTCATGCAGCTGATCCACGACGACAGCCTGACCTTTAAAGAGGACATCCAGAAA
GCCCAGGTGTCCGGCCAGGGCGATAGCCTGCACGAGCACATTGCCAATCTGGCCGGCAGCCCCGCCATTA
AGAAGGGCATCCTGCAGACAGTGAAGGTGGTGGACGAGCTCGTGAAAGTGATGGGCCGGCACAAGCCCGA
GAACATCGTGATCGAAATGGCCAGAGAGAACCAGACCACCCAGAAGGGACAGAAGAACAGCCGCGAGAGA
ATGAAGCGGATCGAAGAGGGCATCAAAGAGCTGGGCAGCCAGATCCTGAAAGAACACCCCGTGGAAAACA
CCCAGCTGCAGAACGAGAAGCTGTACCTGTACTACCTGCAGAATGGGCGGGATATGTACGTGGACCAGGA
ACTGGACATCAACCGGCTGTCCGACTACGATGTGGACCATATCGTGCCTCAGAGCTTTCTGAAGGACGAC
TCCATCGACAACAAGGTGCTGACCAGAAGCGACAAGAACCGGGGCAAGAGCGACAACGTGCCCTCCGAAG
AGGTCGTGAAGAAGATGAAGAACTACTGGCGGCAGCTGCTGAACGCCAAGCTGATTACCCAGAGAAAGTT
CGACAATCTGACCAAGGCCGAGAGAGGCGGCCTGAGCGAACTGGATAAGGCCGGCTTCATCAAGAGACAG
CTGGTGGAAACCCGGCAGATCACAAAGCACGTGGCACAGATCCTGGACTCCCGGATGAACACTAAGTACG
ACGAGAATGACAAGCTGATCCGGGAAGTGAAAGTGATCACCCTGAAGTCCAAGCTGGTGTCCGATTTCCG
GAAGGATTTCCAGTTTTACAAAGTGCGCGAGATCAACAACTACCACCACGCCCACGACGCCTACCTGAAC
GCCGTCGTGGGAACCGCCCTGATCAAAAAGTACCCTAAGCTGGAAAGCGAGTTCGTGTACGGCGACTACA
AGGTGTACGACGTGCGGAAGATGATCGCCAAGAGCGAGCAGGAAATCGGCAAGGCTACCGCCAAGTACTT
CTTCTACAGCAACATCATGAACTTTTTCAAGACCGAGATTACCCTGGCCAACGGCGAGATCCGGAAGCGG
CCTCTGATCGAGACAAACGGCGAAACCGGGGAGATCGTGTGGGATAAGGGCCGGGATTTTGCCACCGTGC
GGAAAGTGCTGAGCATGCCCCAAGTGAATATCGTGAAAAAGACCGAGGTGCAGACAGGCGGCTTCAGCAA
AGAGTCTATCAGGCCCAAGAGGAACAGCGATAAGCTGATCGCCAGAAAGAAGGACTGGGACCCTAAGAAG
TACGGCGGCTTCGTCAGCCCCACCGTGGCCTATTCTGTGCTGGTGGTGGCCAAAGTGGAAAAGGGCAAGT
CCAAGAAACTGAAGAGTGTGAAAGAGCTGCTGGGGATCACCATCATGGAAAGAAGCAGCTTCGAGAAGAA
TCCCATCGACTTTCTGGAAGCCAAGGGCTACAAAGAAGTGAAAAAGGACCTGATCATCAAGCTGCCTAAG
TACTCCCTGTTCGAGCTGGAAAACGGCCGGAAGAGAATGCTGGCCTCTGCCAGATTCCTGCAGAAGGGAA
ACGAACTGGCCCTGCCCTCCAAATATGTGAACTTCCTGTACCTGGCCAGCCACTATGAGAAGCTGAAGGG
CTCCCCCGAGGATAATGAGCAGAAACAGCTGTTTGTGGAACAGCACAAGCACTACCTGGACGAGATCATC
GAGCAGATCAGCGAGTTCTCCAAGAGAGTGATCCTGGCCGACGCTAATCTGGACAAAGTGCTGTCCGCCT
ACAACAAGCACCGGGATAAGCCCATCAGAGAGCAGGCCGAGAATATCATCCACCTGTTTACCCTGACCAA
TCTGGGAGCCCCTAGGGCCTTCAAGTACTTTGACACCACCATCGACCGGAAGGTGTACAGGAGCACCAAA
GAGGTGCTGGACGCCACCCTGATCCACCAGAGCATCACCGGCCTGTACGAGACACGGATCGACCTGTCTC
AGCTGGGAGGTGACTCTGGCGGCTCAAAAAGAACCGCCGACGGCAGCGAATTCGAGCCCAAGAAGAAGAG
GAAAGTCTAACCGGTCATCATCACCATCACCATTGAGTTTAAACCCGCTGATCAGCCTCGACTGTGCCTT
CTAGTTGCCAGCCATCTGTTGTTTGCCCCTCCCCCGTGCCTTCCTTGACCCTGGAAGGTGCCACTCCCAC
TGTCCTTTCCTAATAAAATGAGGAAATTGCATCGCATTGTCTGAGTAGGTGTCATTCTATTCTGGGGGGT
GGGGTGGGGCAGGACAGCAAGGGGGAGGATTGGGAAGACAATAGCAGGCATGCTGGGGATGCGGTGGGCT
CTATGGCTTCTGAGGCGGAAAGAACCAGCTGGGGCTCGATACCGTCGACCTCTAGCTAGAGCTTGGCGTA
ATCATGGTCATAGCTGTTTCCTGTGTGAAATTGTTATCCGCTCACAATTCCACACAACATACGAGCCGGA
AGCATAAAGTGTAAAGCCTAGGGTGCCTAATGAGTGAGCTAACTCACATTAATTGCGTTGCGCTCACTGC
CCGCTTTCCAGTCGGGAAACCTGTCGTGCCAGCTGCATTAATGAATCGGCCAACGCGCGGGGAGAGGCGG
TTTGCGTATTGGGCGCTCTTCCGCTTCCTCGCTCACTGACTCGCTGCGCTCGGTCGTTCGGCTGCGGCGA
GCGGTATCAGCTCACTCAAAGGCGGTAATACGGTTATCCACAGAATCAGGGGATAACGCAGGAAAGAACA
TGTGAGCAAAAGGCCAGCAAAAGGCCAGGAACCGTAAAAAGGCCGCGTTGCTGGCGTTTTTCCATAGGCT
CCGCCCCCCTGACGAGCATCACAAAAATCGACGCTCAAGTCAGAGGTGGCGAAACCCGACAGGACTATAA
AGATACCAGGCGTTTCCCCCTGGAAGCTCCCTCGTGCGCTCTCCTGTTCCGACCCTGCCGCTTACCGGAT
ACCTGTCCGCCTTTCTCCCTTCGGGAAGCGTGGCGCTTTCTCATAGCTCACGCTGTAGGTATCTCAGTTC
GGTGTAGGTCGTTCGCTCCAAGCTGGGCTGTGTGCACGAACCCCCCGTTCAGCCCGACCGCTGCGCCTTA
TCCGGTAACTATCGTCTTGAGTCCAACCCGGTAAGACACGACTTATCGCCACTGGCAGCAGCCACTGGTA
ACAGGATTAGCAGAGCGAGGTATGTAGGCGGTGCTACAGAGTTCTTGAAGTGGTGGCCTAACTACGGCTA
CACTAGAAGAACAGTATTTGGTATCTGCGCTCTGCTGAAGCCAGTTACCTTCGGAAAAAGAGTTGGTAGC
TCTTGATCCGGCAAACAAACCACCGCTGGTAGCGGTGGTTTTTTTGTTTGCAAGCAGCAGATTACGCGCA
GAAAAAAAGGATCTCAAGAAGATCCTTTGATCTTTTCTACGGGGTCTGACGCTCAGTGGAACGAAAACTC
ACGTTAAGGGATTTTGGTCATGAGATTATCAAAAAGGATCTTCACCTAGATCCTTTTAAATTAAAAATGA
AGTTTTAAATCAATCTAAAGTATATATGAGTAAACTTGGTCTGACAGTTACCAATGCTTAATCAGTGAGG
CACCTATCTCAGCGATCTGTCTATTTCGTTCATCCATAGTTGCCTGACTCCCCGTCGTGTAGATAACTAC
GATACGGGAGGGCTTACCATCTGGCCCCAGTGCTGCAATGATACCGCGAGACCCACGCTCACCGGCTCCA
GATTTATCAGCAATAAACCAGCCAGCCGGAAGGGCCGAGCGCAGAAGTGGTCCTGCAACTTTATCCGCCT
CCATCCAGTCTATTAATTGTTGCCGGGAAGCTAGAGTAAGTAGTTCGCCAGTTAATAGTTTGCGCAACGT
TGTTGCCATTGCTACAGGCATCGTGGTGTCACGCTCGTCGTTTGGTATGGCTTCATTCAGCTCCGGTTCC
CAACGATCAAGGCGAGTTACATGATCCCCCATGTTGTGCAAAAAAGCGGTTAGCTCCTTCGGTCCTCCGA
TCGTTGTCAGAAGTAAGTTGGCCGCAGTGTTATCACTCATGGTTATGGCAGCACTGCATAATTCTCTTAC
TGTCATGCCATCCGTAAGATGCTTTTCTGTGACTGGTGAGTACTCAACCAAGTCATTCTGAGAATAGTGT
ATGCGGCGACCGAGTTGCTCTTGCCCGGCGTCAATACGGGATAATACCGCGCCACATAGCAGAACTTTAA
AAGTGCTCATCATTGGAAAACGTTCTTCGGGGCGAAAACTCTCAAGGATCTTACCGCTGTTGAGATCCAG
TTCGATGTAACCCACTCGTGCACCCAACTGATCTTCAGCATCTTTTACTTTCACCAGCGTTTCTGGGTGA
GCAAAAACAGGAAGGCAAAATGCCGCAAAAAAGGGAATAAGGGCGACACGGAAATGTTGAATACTCATAC
TCTTCCTTTTTCAATATTATTGAAGCATTTATCAGGGTTATTGTCTCATGAGCGGATACATATTTGAATG
TATTTAGAAAAATAAACAAATAGGGGTTCCGCGCACATTTCCCCGAAAAGTGCCACCTGACGTCGACGGA
TCGGGAGATCGATCTCCCGATCCCCTAGGGTCGACTCTCAGTACAATCTGCTCTGATGCCGCATAGTTAA
GCCAGTATCTGCTCCCTGCTTGTGTGTTGGAGGTCGCTGAGTAGTGCGCGAGCAAAATTTAAGCTACAAC
AAGGCAAGGCTTGACCGACAATTGCATGAAGAATCTGCTTAGGGTTAGGCGTTTTGCGCTGCTTCGCGAT
GTACGGGCCAGATATACGCGTTGACATTGATTATTGACTAGTTATTAATAGTAATCAATTACGGGGTCAT
TAGTTCATAGCCCATATATGGAGTTCCGCGTTACATAACTTACGGTAAATGGCCCGCCTGGCTGACCGCC
CAACGACCCCCGCCCATTGACGTCAATAATGACGTATGTTCCCATAGTAACGCCAATAGGGACTTTCCAT
TGACGTCAATGGGTGGAGTATTTACGGTAAACTGCCCACTTGGCAGTACATCAAGTGTATC
Features (pLannotate 1.2.2; 18 found; start..end, strand, type, name):
    132..335     +  promoter       CMV promoter: human cytomegalovirus (CMV) immediate early promoter
    377..395     +  promoter       T7 promoter: promoter for bacteriophage T7 RNA polymerase
    466..942     +  CDS            tadA: TADA_ECOLI - Also known as yfhC. Experimental evidence at protein level: Swiss-Prot protein existence level 1. Catalyzes the deamination of adenosine to inosine at the wobble position 34 of tRNA(Arg2). Essential for cell viability. From Escherichia coli (strain K12).
   1063..1554    +  CDS            tadA: TADA_ECOLI - Also known as yfhC. Experimental evidence at protein level: Swiss-Prot protein existence level 1. Catalyzes the deamination of adenosine to inosine at the wobble position 34 of tRNA(Arg2). Essential for cell viability. From Escherichia coli (strain K12).
   1654..3255    +  CDS            dCas9(N): N-terminal portion of catalytically inactive Streptococcus pyogenes dCas9 carrying the D10A mutation (Zetsche et al., 2015)
   3256..5750    +  CDS            Cas9(C) (fragment): C-terminal portion of Streptococcus pyogenes Cas9 (Zetsche et al., 2015)
   5872..6096    +  polyA_signal   bGH poly(A) signal: bovine growth hormone polyadenylation signal
   6100..6121    +  promoter       SV40 promoter (fragment): SV40 enhancer and early promoter
   6126..6142    +  misc_feature   MCS (fragment): pBluescript multiple cloning site
   6191..6207    -  protein_bind   lac operator: The lac repressor binds to the lac operator to inhibit transcription in E. coli. This inhibition can be relieved by adding lactose or isopropyl-β-D-thiogalactopyranoside (IPTG). lac repressor encoded by lacI
   6215..6245    -  promoter       lac promoter: promoter for the E. coli lac operon
   6260..6281    -  protein_bind   CAP binding site: CAP binding activates transcription in the presence of cAMP. E. coli catabolite activator protein
   6294..6386    -  CDS            lacI (fragment): lac repressor; lacI; The lac repressor binds to the lac operator to inhibit transcription in E. coli. This inhibition can be relieved by adding lactose or isopropyl-β-D-thiogalactopyranoside (IPTG).
   6569..7157    -  rep_origin     ori: high-copy-number ColE1/pMB1/pBR322/pUC origin of replication
   7328..8188    -  CDS            AmpR: β-lactamase; bla; confers resistance to ampicillin, carbenicillin, and related antibiotics
   8189..8293    -  promoter       AmpR promoter: bla
   8364..8408    -  misc_feature   bom (fragment): basis of mobility region from pBR322
   8563..131     +  enhancer       CMV enhancer (across the origin): human cytomegalovirus immediate early enhancer
