>Addgene plasmid #124163 | NG-ABEmax | addgene full sequence | sequence record 240995 | Addgene NGS Result
CTGCTCCCTGCTTGTGTGTTGGAGGTCGCTGAGTAGTGCGCGAGCAAAATTTAAGCTACAACAAGGCAAG
GCTTGACCGACAATTGCATGAAGAATCTGCTTAGGGTTAGGCGTTTTGCGCTGCTTCGCGATGTACGGGC
CAGATATACGCGTTGACATTGATTATTGACTAGTTATTAATAGTAATCAATTACGGGGTCATTAGTTCAT
AGCCCATATATGGAGTTCCGCGTTACATAACTTACGGTAAATGGCCCGCCTGGCTGACCGCCCAACGACC
CCCGCCCATTGACGTCAATAATGACGTATGTTCCCATAGTAACGCCAATAGGGACTTTCCATTGACGTCA
ATGGGTGGAGTATTTACGGTAAACTGCCCACTTGGCAGTACATCAAGTGTATCATATGCCAAGTACGCCC
CCTATTGACGTCAATGACGGTAAATGGCCCGCCTGGCATTATGCCCAGTACATGACCTTATGGGACTTTC
CTACTTGGCAGTACATCTACGTATTAGTCATCGCTATTACCATGGTGATGCGGTTTTGGCAGTACATCAA
TGGGCGTGGATAGCGGTTTGACTCACGGGGATTTCCAAGTCTCCACCCCATTGACGTCAATGGGAGTTTG
TTTTGGCACCAAAATCAACGGGACTTTCCAAAATGTCGTAACAACTCCGCCCCATTGACGCAAATGGGCG
GTAGGCGTGTACGGTGGGAGGTCTATATAAGCAGAGCTGGTTTAGTGAACCGTCAGATCCGCTAGAGATC
CGCGGCCGCTAATACGACTCACTATAGGGAGAGCCGCCACCATGAAACGGACAGCCGACGGAAGCGAGTT
CGAGTCACCAAAGAAGAAGCGGAAAGTCTCTGAAGTCGAGTTTAGCCACGAGTATTGGATGAGGCACGCA
CTGACCCTGGCAAAGCGAGCATGGGATGAAAGAGAAGTCCCCGTGGGCGCCGTGCTGGTGCACAACAATA
GAGTGATCGGAGAGGGATGGAACAGGCCAATCGGCCGCCACGACCCTACCGCACACGCAGAGATCATGGC
ACTGAGGCAGGGAGGCCTGGTCATGCAGAATTACCGCCTGATCGATGCCACCCTGTATGTGACACTGGAG
CCATGCGTGATGTGCGCAGGAGCAATGATCCACAGCAGGATCGGAAGAGTGGTGTTCGGAGCACGGGACG
CCAAGACCGGCGCAGCAGGCTCCCTGATGGATGTGCTGCACCACCCCGGCATGAACCACCGGGTGGAGAT
CACAGAGGGAATCCTGGCAGACGAGTGCGCCGCCCTGCTGAGCGATTTCTTTAGAATGCGGAGACAGGAG
ATCAAGGCCCAGAAGAAGGCACAGAGCTCCACCGACTCTGGAGGATCTAGCGGAGGATCCTCTGGAAGCG
AGACACCAGGCACAAGCGAGTCCGCCACACCAGAGAGCTCCGGCGGCTCCTCCGGAGGATCCTCTGAGGT
GGAGTTTTCCCACGAGTACTGGATGAGACATGCCCTGACCCTGGCCAAGAGGGCACGCGATGAGAGGGAG
GTGCCTGTGGGAGCCGTGCTGGTGCTGAACAATAGAGTGATCGGCGAGGGCTGGAACAGAGCCATCGGCC
TGCACGACCCAACAGCCCATGCCGAAATTATGGCCCTGAGACAGGGCGGCCTGGTCATGCAGAACTACAG
ACTGATTGACGCCACCCTGTACGTGACATTCGAGCCTTGCGTGATGTGCGCCGGCGCCATGATCCACTCT
AGGATCGGCCGCGTGGTGTTTGGCGTGAGGAACGCAAAAACCGGCGCCGCAGGCTCCCTGATGGACGTGC
TGCACTACCCCGGCATGAATCACCGCGTCGAAATTACCGAGGGAATCCTGGCAGATGAATGTGCCGCCCT
GCTGTGCTATTTCTTTCGGATGCCTAGACAGGTGTTCAATGCTCAGAAGAAGGCCCAGAGCTCCACCGAC
TCCGGAGGATCTAGCGGAGGCTCCTCTGGCTCTGAGACACCTGGCACAAGCGAGAGCGCAACACCTGAAA
GCAGCGGGGGCAGCAGCGGGGGGTCAGACAAGAAGTACAGCATCGGCCTGGCCATCGGCACCAACTCTGT
GGGCTGGGCCGTGATCACCGACGAGTACAAGGTGCCCAGCAAGAAATTCAAGGTGCTGGGCAACACCGAC
CGGCACAGCATCAAGAAGAACCTGATCGGAGCCCTGCTGTTCGACAGCGGCGAAACAGCCGAGGCCACCC
GGCTGAAGAGAACCGCCAGAAGAAGATACACCAGACGGAAGAACCGGATCTGCTATCTGCAAGAGATCTT
CAGCAACGAGATGGCCAAGGTGGACGACAGCTTCTTCCACAGACTGGAAGAGTCCTTCCTGGTGGAAGAG
GATAAGAAGCACGAGCGGCACCCCATCTTCGGCAACATCGTGGACGAGGTGGCCTACCACGAGAAGTACC
CCACCATCTACCACCTGAGAAAGAAACTGGTGGACAGCACCGACAAGGCCGACCTGCGGCTGATCTATCT
GGCCCTGGCCCACATGATCAAGTTCCGGGGCCACTTCCTGATCGAGGGCGACCTGAACCCCGACAACAGC
GACGTGGACAAGCTGTTCATCCAGCTGGTGCAGACCTACAACCAGCTGTTCGAGGAAAACCCCATCAACG
CCAGCGGCGTGGACGCCAAGGCCATCCTGTCTGCCAGACTGAGCAAGAGCAGACGGCTGGAAAATCTGAT
CGCCCAGCTGCCCGGCGAGAAGAAGAATGGCCTGTTCGGAAACCTGATTGCCCTGAGCCTGGGCCTGACC
CCCAACTTCAAGAGCAACTTCGACCTGGCCGAGGATGCCAAACTGCAGCTGAGCAAGGACACCTACGACG
ACGACCTGGACAACCTGCTGGCCCAGATCGGCGACCAGTACGCCGACCTGTTTCTGGCCGCCAAGAACCT
GTCCGACGCCATCCTGCTGAGCGACATCCTGAGAGTGAACACCGAGATCACCAAGGCCCCCCTGAGCGCC
TCTATGATCAAGAGATACGACGAGCACCACCAGGACCTGACCCTGCTGAAAGCTCTCGTGCGGCAGCAGC
TGCCTGAGAAGTACAAAGAGATTTTCTTCGACCAGAGCAAGAACGGCTACGCCGGCTACATTGACGGCGG
AGCCAGCCAGGAAGAGTTCTACAAGTTCATCAAGCCCATCCTGGAAAAGATGGACGGCACCGAGGAACTG
CTCGTGAAGCTGAACAGAGAGGACCTGCTGCGGAAGCAGCGGACCTTCGACAACGGCAGCATCCCCCACC
AGATCCACCTGGGAGAGCTGCACGCCATTCTGCGGCGGCAGGAAGATTTTTACCCATTCCTGAAGGACAA
CCGGGAAAAGATCGAGAAGATCCTGACCTTCCGCATCCCCTACTACGTGGGCCCTCTGGCCAGGGGAAAC
AGCAGATTCGCCTGGATGACCAGAAAGAGCGAGGAAACCATCACCCCCTGGAACTTCGAGGAAGTGGTGG
ACAAGGGCGCTTCCGCCCAGAGCTTCATCGAGCGGATGACCAACTTCGATAAGAACCTGCCCAACGAGAA
GGTGCTGCCCAAGCACAGCCTGCTGTACGAGTACTTCACCGTGTATAACGAGCTGACCAAAGTGAAATAC
GTGACCGAGGGAATGAGAAAGCCCGCCTTCCTGAGCGGCGAGCAGAAAAAGGCCATCGTGGACCTGCTGT
TCAAGACCAACCGGAAAGTGACCGTGAAGCAGCTGAAAGAGGACTACTTCAAGAAAATCGAGTGCTTCGA
CTCCGTGGAAATCTCCGGCGTGGAAGATCGGTTCAACGCCTCCCTGGGCACATACCACGATCTGCTGAAA
ATTATCAAGGACAAGGACTTCCTGGACAATGAGGAAAACGAGGACATTCTGGAAGATATCGTGCTGACCC
TGACACTGTTTGAGGACAGAGAGATGATCGAGGAACGGCTGAAAACCTATGCCCACCTGTTCGACGACAA
AGTGATGAAGCAGCTGAAGCGGCGGAGATACACCGGCTGGGGCAGGCTGAGCCGGAAGCTGATCAACGGC
ATCCGGGACAAGCAGTCCGGCAAGACAATCCTGGATTTCCTGAAGTCCGACGGCTTCGCCAACAGAAACT
TCATGCAGCTGATCCACGACGACAGCCTGACCTTTAAAGAGGACATCCAGAAAGCCCAGGTGTCCGGCCA
GGGCGATAGCCTGCACGAGCACATTGCCAATCTGGCCGGCAGCCCCGCCATTAAGAAGGGCATCCTGCAG
ACAGTGAAGGTGGTGGACGAGCTCGTGAAAGTGATGGGCCGGCACAAGCCCGAGAACATCGTGATCGAAA
TGGCCAGAGAGAACCAGACCACCCAGAAGGGACAGAAGAACAGCCGCGAGAGAATGAAGCGGATCGAAGA
GGGCATCAAAGAGCTGGGCAGCCAGATCCTGAAAGAACACCCCGTGGAAAACACCCAGCTGCAGAACGAG
AAGCTGTACCTGTACTACCTGCAGAATGGGCGGGATATGTACGTGGACCAGGAACTGGACATCAACCGGC
TGTCCGACTACGATGTGGACCATATCGTGCCTCAGAGCTTTCTGAAGGACGACTCCATCGACAACAAGGT
GCTGACCAGAAGCGACAAGAACCGGGGCAAGAGCGACAACGTGCCCTCCGAAGAGGTCGTGAAGAAGATG
AAGAACTACTGGCGGCAGCTGCTGAACGCCAAGCTGATTACCCAGAGAAAGTTCGACAATCTGACCAAGG
CCGAGAGAGGCGGCCTGAGCGAACTGGATAAGGCCGGCTTCATCAAGAGACAGCTGGTGGAAACCCGGCA
GATCACAAAGCACGTGGCACAGATCCTGGACTCCCGGATGAACACTAAGTACGACGAGAATGACAAGCTG
ATCCGGGAAGTGAAAGTGATCACCCTGAAGTCCAAGCTGGTGTCCGATTTCCGGAAGGATTTCCAGTTTT
ACAAAGTGCGCGAGATCAACAACTACCACCACGCCCACGACGCCTACCTGAACGCCGTCGTGGGAACCGC
CCTGATCAAAAAGTACCCTAAGCTGGAAAGCGAGTTCGTGTACGGCGACTACAAGGTGTACGACGTGCGG
AAGATGATCGCCAAGAGCGAGCAGGAAATCGGCAAGGCTACCGCCAAGTACTTCTTCTACAGCAACATCA
TGAACTTTTTCAAGACCGAGATTACCCTGGCCAACGGCGAGATCCGGAAGCGGCCTCTGATCGAGACAAA
CGGCGAAACCGGGGAGATCGTGTGGGATAAGGGCCGGGATTTTGCCACCGTGCGGAAAGTGCTGAGCATG
CCCCAAGTGAATATCGTGAAAAAGACCGAGGTGCAGACAGGCGGCTTCAGCAAAGAGTCTATCAGGCCCA
AGAGGAACAGCGATAAGCTGATCGCCAGAAAGAAGGACTGGGACCCTAAGAAGTACGGCGGCTTCGTCAG
CCCCACCGTGGCCTATTCTGTGCTGGTGGTGGCCAAAGTGGAAAAGGGCAAGTCCAAGAAACTGAAGAGT
GTGAAAGAGCTGCTGGGGATCACCATCATGGAAAGAAGCAGCTTCGAGAAGAATCCCATCGACTTTCTGG
AAGCCAAGGGCTACAAAGAAGTGAAAAAGGACCTGATCATCAAGCTGCCTAAGTACTCCCTGTTCGAGCT
GGAAAACGGCCGGAAGAGAATGCTGGCCTCTGCCAGATTCCTGCAGAAGGGAAACGAACTGGCCCTGCCC
TCCAAATATGTGAACTTCCTGTACCTGGCCAGCCACTATGAGAAGCTGAAGGGCTCCCCCGAGGATAATG
AGCAGAAACAGCTGTTTGTGGAACAGCACAAGCACTACCTGGACGAGATCATCGAGCAGATCAGCGAGTT
CTCCAAGAGAGTGATCCTGGCCGACGCTAATCTGGACAAAGTGCTGTCCGCCTACAACAAGCACCGGGAT
AAGCCCATCAGAGAGCAGGCCGAGAATATCATCCACCTGTTTACCCTGACCAATCTGGGAGCCCCTAGGG
CCTTCAAGTACTTTGACACCACCATCGACCGGAAGGTGTACAGGAGCACCAAAGAGGTGCTGGACGCCAC
CCTGATCCACCAGAGCATCACCGGCCTGTACGAGACACGGATCGACCTGTCTCAGCTGGGAGGTGACTCT
GGCGGCTCAAAAAGAACCGCCGACGGCAGCGAATTCGAGCCCAAGAAGAAGAGGAAAGTCTAACCGGTCA
TCATCACCATCACCATTGAGTTTAAACCCGCTGATCAGCCTCGACTGTGCCTTCTAGTTGCCAGCCATCT
GTTGTTTGCCCCTCCCCCGTGCCTTCCTTGACCCTGGAAGGTGCCACTCCCACTGTCCTTTCCTAATAAA
ATGAGGAAATTGCATCGCATTGTCTGAGTAGGTGTCATTCTATTCTGGGGGGTGGGGTGGGGCAGGACAG
CAAGGGGGAGGATTGGGAAGACAATAGCAGGCATGCTGGGGATGCGGTGGGCTCTATGGCTTCTGAGGCG
GAAAGAACCAGCTGGGGCTCGATACCGTCGACCTCTAGCTAGAGCTTGGCGTAATCATGGTCATAGCTGT
TTCCTGTGTGAAATTGTTATCCGCTCACAATTCCACACAACATACGAGCCGGAAGCATAAAGTGTAAAGC
CTAGGGTGCCTAATGAGTGAGCTAACTCACATTAATTGCGTTGCGCTCACTGCCCGCTTTCCAGTCGGGA
AACCTGTCGTGCCAGCTGCATTAATGAATCGGCCAACGCGCGGGGAGAGGCGGTTTGCGTATTGGGCGCT
CTTCCGCTTCCTCGCTCACTGACTCGCTGCGCTCGGTCGTTCGGCTGCGGCGAGCGGTATCAGCTCACTC
AAAGGCGGTAATACGGTTATCCACAGAATCAGGGGATAACGCAGGAAAGAACATGTGAGCAAAAGGCCAG
CAAAAGGCCAGGAACCGTAAAAAGGCCGCGTTGCTGGCGTTTTTCCATAGGCTCCGCCCCCCTGACGAGC
ATCACAAAAATCGACGCTCAAGTCAGAGGTGGCGAAACCCGACAGGACTATAAAGATACCAGGCGTTTCC
CCCTGGAAGCTCCCTCGTGCGCTCTCCTGTTCCGACCCTGCCGCTTACCGGATACCTGTCCGCCTTTCTC
CCTTCGGGAAGCGTGGCGCTTTCTCATAGCTCACGCTGTAGGTATCTCAGTTCGGTGTAGGTCGTTCGCT
CCAAGCTGGGCTGTGTGCACGAACCCCCCGTTCAGCCCGACCGCTGCGCCTTATCCGGTAACTATCGTCT
TGAGTCCAACCCGGTAAGACACGACTTATCGCCACTGGCAGCAGCCACTGGTAACAGGATTAGCAGAGCG
AGGTATGTAGGCGGTGCTACAGAGTTCTTGAAGTGGTGGCCTAACTACGGCTACACTAGAAGAACAGTAT
TTGGTATCTGCGCTCTGCTGAAGCCAGTTACCTTCGGAAAAAGAGTTGGTAGCTCTTGATCCGGCAAACA
AACCACCGCTGGTAGCGGTGGTTTTTTTGTTTGCAAGCAGCAGATTACGCGCAGAAAAAAAGGATCTCAA
GAAGATCCTTTGATCTTTTCTACGGGGTCTGACACTCAGTGGAACGAAAACTCACGTTAAGGGATTTTGG
TCATGAGATTATCAAAAAGGATCTTCACCTAGATCCTTTTAAATTAAAAATGAAGTTTTAAATCAATCTA
AAGTATATATGAGTAAACTTGGTCTGACAGTTACCAATGCTTAATCAGTGAGGCACCTATCTCAGCGATC
TGTCTATTTCGTTCATCCATAGTTGCCTGACTCCCCGTCGTGTAGATAACTACGATACGGGAGGGCTTAC
CATCTGGCCCCAGTGCTGCAATGATACCGCGAGACCCACGCTCACCGGCTCCAGATTTATCAGCAATAAA
CCAGCCAGCCGGAAGGGCCGAGCGCAGAAGTGGTCCTGCAACTTTATCCGCCTCCATCCAGTCTATTAAT
TGTTGCCGGGAAGCTAGAGTAAGTAGTTCGCCAGTTAATAGTTTGCGCAACGTTGTTGCCATTGCTACAG
GCATCGTGGTGTCACGCTCGTCGTTTGGTATGGCTTCATTCAGCTCCGGTTCCCAACGATCAAGGCGAGT
TACATGATCCCCCATGTTGTGCAAAAAAGCGGTTAGCTCCTTCGGTCCTCCGATCGTTGTCAGAAGTAAG
TTGGCCGCAGTGTTATCACTCATGGTTATGGCAGCACTGCATAATTCTCTTACTGTCATGCCATCCGTAA
GATGCTTTTCTGTGACTGGTGAGTACTCAACCAAGTCATTCTGAGAATAGTGTATGCGGCGACCGAGTTG
CTCTTGCCCGGCGTCAATACGGGATAATACCGCGCCACATAGCAGAACTTTAAAAGTGCTCATCATTGGA
AAACGTTCTTCGGGGCGAAAACTCTCAAGGATCTTACCGCTGTTGAGATCCAGTTCGATGTAACCCACTC
GTGCACCCAACTGATCTTCAGCATCTTTTACTTTCACCAGCGTTTCTGGGTGAGCAAAAACAGGAAGGCA
AAATGCCGCAAAAAAGGGAATAAGGGCGACACGGAAATGTTGAATACTCATACTCTTCCTTTTTCAATAT
TATTGAAGCATTTATCAGGGTTATTGTCTCATGAGCGGATACATATTTGAATGTATTTAGAAAAATAAAC
AAATAGGGGTTCCGCGCACATTTCCCCGAAAAGTGCCACCTGACGTCGACGGATCGGGAGATCGATCTCC
CGATCCCCTAGGGTCGACTCTCAGTACAATCTGCTCTGATGCCGCATAGTTAAGCCAGTAT
Features (pLannotate 1.2.2; 18 found; start..end, strand, type, name):
    155..534     +  enhancer       CMV enhancer: human cytomegalovirus immediate early enhancer
    535..738     +  promoter       CMV promoter: human cytomegalovirus (CMV) immediate early promoter
    780..798     +  promoter       T7 promoter: promoter for bacteriophage T7 RNA polymerase
    869..1345    +  CDS            tadA: TADA_ECOLI - Also known as yfhC. Experimental evidence at protein level: Swiss-Prot protein existence level 1. Catalyzes the deamination of adenosine to inosine at the wobble position 34 of tRNA(Arg2). Essential for cell viability. From Escherichia coli (strain K12).
   1466..1957    +  CDS            tadA: TADA_ECOLI - Also known as yfhC. Experimental evidence at protein level: Swiss-Prot protein existence level 1. Catalyzes the deamination of adenosine to inosine at the wobble position 34 of tRNA(Arg2). Essential for cell viability. From Escherichia coli (strain K12).
   2057..3658    +  CDS            dCas9(N): N-terminal portion of catalytically inactive Streptococcus pyogenes dCas9 carrying the D10A mutation (Zetsche et al., 2015)
   3659..6153    +  CDS            Cas9(C) (fragment): C-terminal portion of Streptococcus pyogenes Cas9 (Zetsche et al., 2015)
   6275..6499    +  polyA_signal   bGH poly(A) signal: bovine growth hormone polyadenylation signal
   6503..6524    +  promoter       SV40 promoter (fragment): SV40 enhancer and early promoter
   6529..6545    +  misc_feature   MCS (fragment): pBluescript multiple cloning site
   6594..6610    -  protein_bind   lac operator: The lac repressor binds to the lac operator to inhibit transcription in E. coli. This inhibition can be relieved by adding lactose or isopropyl-β-D-thiogalactopyranoside (IPTG). lac repressor encoded by lacI
   6618..6648    -  promoter       lac promoter: promoter for the E. coli lac operon
   6663..6684    -  protein_bind   CAP binding site: CAP binding activates transcription in the presence of cAMP. E. coli catabolite activator protein
   6697..6789    -  CDS            lacI (fragment): lac repressor; lacI; The lac repressor binds to the lac operator to inhibit transcription in E. coli. This inhibition can be relieved by adding lactose or isopropyl-β-D-thiogalactopyranoside (IPTG).
   6972..7560    -  rep_origin     ori: high-copy-number ColE1/pMB1/pBR322/pUC origin of replication
   7731..8591    -  CDS            AmpR: β-lactamase; bla; confers resistance to ampicillin, carbenicillin, and related antibiotics
   8592..8696    -  promoter       AmpR promoter: bla
   8767..8811    -  misc_feature   bom (fragment): basis of mobility region from pBR322
