[The description below was written by a language model from this plasmid's Addgene catalogue record and pLannotate feature annotations shown in this document.]
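Description:
NG-ABEmax is a mammalian expression plasmid on a pCMV backbone (8,811 bp) that encodes an adenine (A-to-G) base editor built on a PAM-relaxed Cas9. It is propagated in E. coli through a high-copy ColE1/pUC-type origin and selected with ampicillin via the β-lactamase gene and its own promoter. Short remnants of lac regulatory sequences, a lacI fragment, a pBluescript MCS fragment, an SV40 promoter fragment and a pBR322 bom fragment are backbone leftovers with no evident role in the payload. No mammalian selection marker or reporter is annotated, which fits transient transfection use.

The single expression cassette is driven by the human CMV immediate-early enhancer and promoter and terminated by the bovine growth hormone polyadenylation signal. A T7 promoter just upstream of the coding region could also allow in vitro transcription. The open reading frame, recorded as TadA-TadA(evo)-Cas9-NG, begins with two tandem copies of the E. coli tRNA adenosine deaminase TadA, the second being the evolved version according to the insert name, separated from each other and from Cas9 by unannotated gaps that presumably encode linkers. These are fused to Streptococcus pyogenes Cas9, which the annotation tool splits into an N-terminal part carrying D10A and a C-terminal part. The "NG" designation indicates a variant recognising NG PAMs, although the specific substitutions are not listed. Nuclear localisation signals are not annotated. No guide RNA cassette is present, so a guide must be supplied separately. The deaminase converts adenosine to inosine in the displaced DNA strand, yielding A•T-to-G•C changes at sites beyond canonical NGG PAMs. The depositor and repository sequences carry the same features and differ only in their start coordinate.
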