Addgene plasmid #124163: NG-ABEmax
Purpose: A-to-G base editor
Depositing lab: David Liu. Depositing organization: Broad Institute. Publication: Circularly permuted and PAM-modified Cas9 variants broaden the targeting scope of base editors. Huang TP, Zhao KT, Miller SM, Gaudelli NM, Oakes BL, Fellmann C, Savage DF, Liu DR. Nat Biotechnol. 2019 May 20. pii: 10.1038/s41587-019-0134-y. doi: 10.1038/s41587-019-0134-y. PubMed 31110355.
Backbone
  Vector backbone: pCMV
  Vector type: Mammalian Expression
Growth in bacteria
  Bacterial resistance: Ampicillin, 100 μg/mL
  Growth temperature: 37°C
  Growth strain: Mach1
  Copy number: Unknown
Gene/Insert
  Gene/Insert name: TadA-TadA(evo)-Cas9-NG
Terms and licenses: Academic/Nonprofit Terms; Industry Terms: Not Available to Industry
How to cite: NG-ABEmax was a gift from David Liu (Addgene plasmid # 124163 ; http://n2t.net/addgene:124163 ; RRID:Addgene_124163)
